>Addgene plasmid #220317 | 2xUAS-1xhsp70-attB | addgene full sequence | sequence record 442487 | Addgene NGS Result
GGG
[124 nt withheld, positions 4-127]
C
[91 nt withheld, positions 129-219]
A
[49 nt withheld, positions 221-269]
CCTTTGACGTTGGAGTCCACGTTCTTT
[37 nt withheld, positions 297-333]
ACCCTATCTCGGTCTATTCTTTTGATTTATAAGGGATTTTGCCGATTTCGGCCTATTGGTTAAAAAATGA
GCTGATTTAACAAAAATTTAACGCGAATTTTAACAAAATATTAACGCTTACAMKTYCCATTCGCCATTCA
GGCTGCGCAACTGTTGGGAAGGGCGATCGGTGCGGGCCTCTTCGCTATTACGCCAGCTGGCGAAAGGGGG
ATGTGCTGCAAGGCGATTAAGTTGGGTAACGCCAGGGTTTTCCCAGTCACGACGTTGTAAAACGACGGCC
AGTGAATTGTAATACGACTCACTATAGGGCGAATTGGGTACGTACCGGGCCCCTAGTATGTATGTAAGTT
AATAAAACCCATTTTTGCGGAAAGTAGATAAAAAAAACATTTTTTTTTTTTACTGCACTGGATATCATTG
AACTTATCTGATCAGTTTTAAATTTACTTCGATCCAAGGGTATTTGATGTACCAGGTTCTTTCGATTACC
TCTCACTCAAAATGACATTCCACTCAAAGTCAGCGCTGTTTGCCTCCTTCTCTGTCCACAGAAATATCGC
CGTCTCTTTCGCCGCTGCGTCCGCTATCTCTTTCGCCACCGTTTGTAGCGTTACGTAGCGTCAATGTCCG
CCTTCAGTTGCATTTTGTCAGCGGTTTCGTGACGAAGCTCCAAGCGGTTTACGCCATCAATTAAACACAA
AGTGCTGTGCCAAAACTCCTCTCGCTTCTTATTTTTGTTTGTTTTTTGAGTGATTGGGGTGGTGATTGGT
TTTGGGTGGGTAAGCAGGGGAAAGTGTGAAAAATCCCGGCAATGGGCCAAGAGGATCAGGAGCTATTAAT
TCGCGGAGGCAGCAAACACCCATCTGCCGAGCATCTGAACAATGTGAGTAGTACATGTGCATACATCTTA
AGTTCACTTGATCTATAGGAACTGCGATTGCAACATCAAATTGTCTGCGGCGTGAGAACTGCGACCCACA
AAAATCCCAAACCGCAATTGCACAAACAAATAGTGACACGAAACAGATTATTCTGGTAGCTGTTCTCGCT
ATATAAGACAATTTTTGAGATCATATCATGATCAAGACATCTAAAGGCATTCATTTTCGACTATATTCTT
TTTTACAAAAAATATAACAACCAGATATTTTAAGCTGATCCTAGATGCACAAAAAATAAATAAAAGTATA
AACCTACTTCGTAGGATACTTCGGGGTACTTTTTGTTCGGGGTTAGATGAGCATAACGCTTGTAGTTGAT
ATTTGAGATCCCCTATCATTGCAGGGTGACAGCGGAGCGGCTTCGCAGAGCTGCATTAACCAGGGCTTCG
GGCAGGCCAAAAACTACGGCACGCTCCGGCCACCCAGTCCGCCGGAGGACTCCGGTTCAGGGAGCGGCCA
ACTAGCCGAGAACCTCACCTATGCCTGGCACAATATGGACATCTTTGGGGCGGTCAATCAGCCGGGCTCC
GGATGGCGGCAGCTGGTCAACCGGACACGCGGACTATTCTGCAACGAGCGACACATACCGGCGCCCAGGA
AACATTTGCTCAAGAACGGTGAGTTTCTATTCGCAGTCGGCTGATCTGTGTGAAATCTTAATAAAGGGTC
CAATTACCAATTTGAAACTCAGTTTGCGGCGTGGCCTATCCGGGCGAACTTTTGGCCGTGATGGGCAGTT
CCGGTGCCGGAAAGACGACCCTGCTGAATGCCCTTGCCTTTCGATCGCCGCAGGGCATCCAAGTATCGCC
ATCCGGGATGCGACTGCTCAATGGCCAACCTGTGGACGCCAAGGAGATGCAGGCCAGGTGCGCCTATGTC
CAGCAGGATGACCTCTTTATCGGCTCCCTAACGGCCAGGGAACACCTGATTTTCCAAGCCATGGTGCGGA
TGCCACGACATCTGACCTATCGGCAGCGAGTGGCCCGCGTGGATCAGGTGATCCAGGAGCTTTCGCTCAG
CAAATGTCAGCACACGATCATCGGTGTGCCCGGCAGGGTGAAAGGTCTGTCCGGCGGAGAAAGGAAGCGT
CTGGCATTCGCCTCCGAGGCTCTAACCGATCCGCCGCTTCTGATCTGCGATGAGCCCACCTCCGGACTGG
ACTCCTTTACCGCCCACAGCGTCGTCCAGGTGCTGAAGAAGCTGTCGCAGAAGGGCAAGACCGTCATCCT
GACCATTCATCAGCCGTCTTCCGAGCTGTTTGAGCTCTTTGACAAGATCCTTCTGATGGCCGAGGGCAGG
GTAGCTTTCTTGGGCACTCCCAGCGAAGCCGTCGACTTCTTTTCCTAGTGAGTTCGATGTGTTTATTAAG
GGTATCTAGTATTACATAACATCTCAACTCCTATCCAGCGTGGGTGCCCAGTGTCCTACCAACTACAATC
CGGCGGACTTTTACGTACAGGTGTTGGCCGTTGTGCCCGGACGGGAGATCGAGTCCCGTGATCGGATCGC
CAAGATATGCGACAATTTTGCCATTAGCAAAGTAGCCCGGGATATGGAGCAGTTGTTGGCCACCAAAAAT
CTGGAGAAGCCACTGGAGCAGCCGGAGAATGGGTACACCTACAAGGCCACCTGGTTCATGCAGTTCCGGG
CGGTCCTGTGGCGATCCTGGCTGTCGGTGCTCAAGGAACCACTCCTCGTAAAAGTGCGACTTATTCAGAC
AACGGTGAGTGGTTCCAGTGGAAACAAATGATATAACGCTTACAATTCTTGGAAACAAATTCGCTAGATT
TTAGATAGAATTGCCTGATTCCACACCCTTCTTAGTTTTTTTCAATGAGATGTATAGTTTATAGTTTTGC
AGAAGATAAATAAATTTCATTTAACTCGCGAATATTAATGAGATGCGAGTAACATTTTAATTTGCAGATG
GTTGCCATCTTGATTGGCCTCATCTTTTTGGGCCAACAACTCACGCAAGTGGGTGTGATGAATATCAACG
GAGCCATCTTCCTCTTCCTGACCAACATGACCTTTCAAAACGTCTTTGCCACGATAAATGTAAGTCATGT
TTAGAATACATTTGCATTTCAATAATTTACTAACTTTCTAATGAATCGATTCGATTTAGGTGTTCACCTC
AGAGCTGCCAGTTTTTATGAGGGAGGCCCGAAGTCGACTTTATCGCTGTGACACATACTTTCTGGGCAAA
ACGATTGCCGAATTGCCGCTTTTTCTCACAGTGCCACTGGTCTTCACGGCGATTGCCTATCCGATGATCG
GACTGCGGGCCGGAGTGCTGCACTTCTTCAACTGCCTGGCGCTGGTCACTCTGGTGGCCAATGTGTCAAC
GTCCTTCGGATATCTAATATCCTGCGCCAGCTCCTCGACCTCGATGGCGCTGTCTGTGGGTCCGCCGGTT
ATCATACCATTCCTGCTCTTTGGCGGCTTCTTCTTGAACTCGGGCTCGGTGCCAGTATACCTCAAATGGT
TGTCGTACCTCTCATGGTTCCGTTACGCCAACGAGGGTCTGCTGATTAACCAATGGGCGGACGTGGAGCC
GGGCGAAATTAGCTGCACATCGTCGAACACCACGTGCCCCAGTTCGGGCAAGGTCATCCTGGAGACGCTT
AACTTCTCCGCCGCCGATCTGCCGCTGGACTACGTGGGTCTGGCCATTCTCATCGTGAGCTTCCGGGTGC
TCGCATATCTGGCTCTAAGACTTCGGGCCCGACGCAAGGAGTAGCCGACATATATCCGAAATAACTGCTT
GTTTTTTTTTTTTACCATTATTACCATCGTGTTTACTGTTTATTGCCCCCTCAAAAAGCTAATGTAATTA
TATTTGTGCCAATAAAAACAAGATATGACCTATAGAATACAAGTATTTCCCCTTCGAACATCCCCACAAG
TAGACTTTGGATTTGTCTTCTAACCAAAAGACTTACACACCTGCATACCTTACATCAAAAACTCGTTTAT
CGCTACATAAAACACCGGGATATATTTTTTATATACATACTTTTCAAATCGCGCGCCCTCTTCATAATTC
ACCTCCACCACACCACGTTTCGTAGTTGCTCTTTCGCTGTCTCCCACCCGCTCTCCGCAACACATTCACC
TTTTGTTCGACGACCTTGGAGCGACTGTCGTTAGTTCCGCGCGATTCGGTTCGCTCAAATGGTTCCGAGT
GGTTCATTTCGTCTCAATAGAAATTAGTAATAAATATTTGTATGTACAATTTATTTGCTCCAATATATTT
GTATATATTTCCCTCACAGCTATATTTATTCTAATTTAATATTATGACTTTTTAAGGTAATTTTTTGTGA
CCTGTTCGGAGTGATTAGCGTTACAATTTGAACTGAAAGTGACATCCAGTGTTTGTTCCTTGTGTAGATG
CATCTCAAAAAAATGGTGGGCATAATAGTGTTGTTTATATATATCAAAAATAACAACTATAATAATAAGA
ATACATTTAATTTAGAAAATGCTTGGATTTCACTGGAACTAGGCTAGCCTGCAGGTCGGAGTACTGTCCT
CCGAGCGGAGTACTGTCCTCCGAGCGGAGTACTGTCCTCCGAGCGGAGTACTGTCCTCCGAGCGGAGTAC
TGTCCTCCGAGCGGAGACTCTAGCGAGCGCCGGAGTATAAATAGAGGCGCTTCGTCTACGGAGCGACAAT
TCAATTCAAACAAGCAAAGTGAACACGTCGCTAAGCGAAAGCTAAGCAAATAAACAAGCGCAGCTGAACA
AGCTAAACAATCTGCAGTAAAGTGCAAGTTAAAGTGAATCAATTAAAAGTAACCAGCAACCAAGTAAATC
AACTGCAACTACTGAAATCTGCCAAGAAGTAATTATTGAATACAAGAAGAGAACTCTGAATAGGGAATTG
GGAATTGGCCGGCCATATGACCGGTGATACTTAATTAACTGAAGACGTCCTAGAGGATCTTTGTGAAGGA
ACCTTACTTCTGTGGTGTGACATAATTGGACAAACTACCTACAGAGATTTAAAGCTCTAAGGTAAATATA
AAATTTTTAAGTGTATAATGTGTTAAACTACTGATTCTAATTGTTTGTGTATTTTAGATTCCAACCTATG
GAACTGATGAATGGGAGCAGTGGTGGAATGCCTTTAATGAGGAAAACCTGTTTTGCTCAGAAGAAATGCC
ATCTAGTGATGATGAGGCTACTGCTGACTCTCAACATTCTACTCCTCCAAAAAAGAAGAGAAAGGTAGAA
GACCCCAAGGACTTTCCTTCAGAATTGCTAAGTTTTTTGAGTCATGCTGTGTTTAGTAATAGAACTCTTG
CTTGCTTTGCTATTTACACCACAAAGGAAAAAGCTGCACTGCTATACAAGAAAATTATGGAAAAATATTT
GATGTATAGTGCCTTGACTAGAGATCATAATCAGCCATACCACATTTGTAGAGGTTTTACTTGCTTTAAA
AAACCTCCCACACCTCCCCCTGAACCTGAAACATAAAATGAATGCAATTGTTGTTGTTAACTTGTTTATT
GCAGCTTATAATGGTTACAAATAAAGCAATAGCATCACAAATTTCACAAATAAAGCATTTTTTTCACTGC
ATTCTAGTTGTGGTTTGTCCAAACTCATCAATGTATCTTATCATGTCTGGATCCAAGCTTCTAGAATCCC
AAAACAAACTAGTTGTTGTGGTAGGTCATTTGTTTGGCAGAAAGAAAACTCGAGAAATTTCTCTGGCCGT
TATTCGTTATTCTCTCTTTTCTTTTTGGGTCTCTCCCTCTCTGCACTAATGCTCTCTCACTCTGTCACAC
AGTAAACGGCATACTGCTCTCGTTGGTTCGAGAGAGCGCGCCTCGAATGTTCGCGAAAAGAGCGCCGGAG
TATAAATAGAGGCGCTTCGTCTACGGAGCGACAATTCAATTCAAACAAGCAAAGTGAACACGTCGCTAAG
CGAAAGCTAAGCAAATAAACAAGCGCAGCTGAACAAGCTAAACAATCTGCAGTAAAGTGCAAGTTAAAGT
GAATCAATTAAAAGTAACCAGCAACCAAGTAAATCAACTGCAACTACTGAAATCTGCCAAGAAGTAATTA
TTGAATACAAGAAGAGGGCGCGCCATATGCGTACGGATACGCGATCGCCTGAAGTTTAAACCTAGAGGAT
CTTTGTGAAGGAACCTTACTTCTGTGGTGTGACATAATTGGACAAACTACCTACAGAGATTTAAAGCTCT
AAGGTAAATATAAAATTTTTAAGTGTATAATGTGTTAAACTACTGATTCTAATTGTTTGTGTATTTTAGA
TTCCAACCTATGGAACTGATGAATGGGAGCAGTGGTGGAATGCCTTTAATGAGGAAAACCTGTTTTGCTC
AGAAGAAATGCCATCTAGTGATGATGAGGCTACTGCTGACTCTCAACATTCTACTCCTCCAAAAAAGAAG
AGAAAGGTAGAAGACCCCAAGGACTTTCCTTCAGAATTGCTAAGTTTTTTGAGTCATGCTGTGTTTAGTA
ATAGAACTCTTGCTTGCTTTGCTATTTACACCACAAAGGAAAAAGCTGCACTGCTATACAAGAAAATTAT
GGAAAAATATTTGATGTATAGTGCCTTGACTAGAGATCATAATCAGCCATACCACATTTGTAGAGGTTTT
ACTTGCTTTAAAAAACCTCCCACACCTCCCCCTGAACCTGAAACATAAAATGAATGCAATTGTTGTTGTT
AACTTGTTTATTGCAGCTTATAATGGTTACAAATAAAGCAATAGCATCACAAATTTCACAAATAAAGCAT
TTTTTTCACTGCATTCTAGTTGTGGTTTGTCCAAACTCATCAATGTATCTTATCATGTCTGGATCCGCAT
GCCTGCAGGTCGGAGTACTGTCCTCCGAGCGGAGTACTGTCCTCCGAGCGGAGTACTGTCCTCCGAGCGG
AGTACTGTCCTCCGAGCGGAGTACTGTCCTCCGAGCGGAGACTCTAGCGAGCGCCGGAGTATAAATAGAG
GCGCTTCGTCTACGGAGCGACAATTCAATTCAAACAAGCAAAGTGAACACGTCGCTAAGCGAAAGCTAAG
CAAATAAACAAGCGCAGCTGAACAAGCTAAACAATCTGCAGTAAAGTGCAAGTTAAAGTGAATCAATTAA
AAGTAACCAGCAACCAAGTAAATCAACTGCAACTACTGAAATCTGCCAAGAAGTAATTATTGAATACAAG
AAGAGAACTCTGAATAGGGAATTGGGAATTCGTTAACAGATCTGCGGCCGCGGCTCGAGGGTACCTCTAG
AGGATCTTTGTGAAGGAACCTTACTTCTGTGGTGTGACATAATTGGACAAACTACCTACAGAGATTTAAA
GCTCTAAGGTAAATATAAAATTTTTAAGTGTATAATGTGTTAAACTACTGATTCTAATTGTTTGTGTATT
TTAGATTCCAACCTATGGAACTGATGAATGGGAGCAGTGGTGGAATGCCTTTAATGAGGAAAACCTGTTT
TGCTCAGAAGAAATGCCATCTAGTGATGATGAGGCTACTGCTGACTCTCAACATTCTACTCCTCCAAAAA
AGAAGAGAAAGGTAGAAGACCCCAAGGACTTTCCTTCAGAATTGCTAAGTTTTTTGAGTCATGCTGTGTT
TAGTAATAGAACTCTTGCTTGCTTTGCTATTTACACCACAAAGGAAAAAGCTGCACTGCTATACAAGAAA
ATTATGGAAAAATATTTGATGTATAGTGCCTTGACTAGAGATCATAATCAGCCATACCACATTTGTAGAG
GTTTTACTTGCTTTAAAAAACCTCCCACACCTCCCCCTGAACCTGAAACATAAAATGAATGCAATTGTTG
TTGTTAACTTGTTTATTGCAGCTTATAATGGTTACAAATAAAGCAATAGCATCACAAATTTCACAAATAA
AGCATTTTTTTCACTGCATTCTAGTTGTGGTTTGTCCAAACTCATCAATGTATCTTATCATGTCTGGATC
CACTAGTGTCGACGATGTAGGTCACGGTCTCGAAGCCGCGGTGCGGGTGCCAGGGCGTGCCCTTGGGCTC
CCCGGGCGCGTACTCCACCTCACCCATCTGGTCCATCATGATGAACGGGTCGAGGTGGCGGTAGTTGATC
CCGGCGAACGCGCGGCGCACCGGGAAGCCCTCGCCCTCGAAACCGCTGGGCGCGGTGGTCACGGTGAGCA
CGGGACGTGCGACGGCGTCGGCGGGTGCGGATACGCGGGGCAGCGTCAGCGGGTTCTCGACGGTCACGGC
GGGCATGTCGACACTAGTTCTAGCCAGCTTTTGTTCCCTTTAGTGAGGGTTAATTTCGAGCTTGGCGTAA
TCATGGTCATAGCTGTTTCCTGTGTGAAATTGTTATCCGCTCACAATTCCACACAACATACGAGCCGGAA
GCATAAAGTGTAAAGCCTGGGGTGCCTAATGAGTGAGCTAACTCACATTAATTGCGTTGCGCTCACTGCC
CGCTTTCCAGTCGGGAAACCTGTCGTGCCAGCTGCATTAATGAATCGGCCAACGCGCGGGGAGAGGCGGT
TTGCGTATTGGGCGCTCTTCCGCTTCCTCGCTCACTGACTCGCTGCGCTCGGTCGTTCGGCTGCGGCGAG
CGGTATCAGCTCACTCAAAGGCGGTAATACGGTTATCCACAGAATCAGGGGATAACGCAGGAAAGAACAT
GTGAGCAAAAGGCCAGCAAAAGGCCAGGAACCGTAAAAAGGCCGCGTTGCTGGCGTTTTTCCATAGGCTC
CGCCCCCCTGACGAGCATCACAAAAATCGACGCTCAAGTCAGAGGTGGCGAAACCCGACAGGACTATAAA
GATACCAGGCGTTTCCCCCTGGAAGCTCCCTCGTGCGCTCTCCTGTTCCGACCCTGCCGCTTACCGGATA
CCTGTCCGCCTTTCTCCCTTCGGGAAGCGTGGCGCTTTCTCATAGCTCACGCTGTAGGTATCTCAGTTCG
GTGTAGGTCGTTCGCTCCAAGCTGGGCTGTGTGCACGAACCCCCCGTTCAGCCCGACCGCTGCGCCTTAT
CCGGTAACTATCGTCTTGAGTCCAACCCGGTAAGACACGACTTATCGCCACTGGCAGCAGCCACTGGTAA
CAGGATTAGCAGAGCGAGGTATGTAGGCGGTGCTACAGAGTTCTTGAAGTGGTGGCCTAACTACGGCTAC
ACTAGAAGAACAGTATTTGGTATCTGCGCTCTGCTGAAGCCAGTTACCTTCGGAAAAAGAGTTGGTAGCT
CTTGATCCGGCAAACAAACCACCGCTGGTAGCGGTGGTTTTTTTGTTTGCAAGCAGCAGATTACGCGCAG
AAAAAAAGGATCTCAAGAAGATCCTTTGATCTTTTCTACGGGGTCTGACGCTCAGTGGAACGAAAACTCA
CGTTAAGGGATTTTGGTCATGAGATTATCAAAAAGGATCTTCACCTAGATCCTTTTAAATTAAAAATGAA
GTTTTAAATCAATCTAAAGTATATATGAGTAAACTTGGTCTGACAGTTACCAATGCTTAATCAGTGAGGC
ACCTATCTCAGCGATCTGTCTATTTCGTTCATCCATAGTTGCCTGACTCCCCGTCGTGTAGATAACTACG
ATACGGGAGGGCTTACCATCTGGCCCCAGTGCTGCAATGATACCGCGAGACCCACGCTCACCGGCTCCAG
ATTTATCAGCAATAAACCAGCCAGCCGGAAGGGCCGAGCGCAGAAGTGGTCCTGCAACTTTATCCGCCTC
CATCCAGTCTATTAATTGTTGCCGGGAAGCTAGAGTAAGTAGTTCGCCAGTTAATAGTTTGCGCAACGTT
GTTGCCATTGCTACAGGCATCGTGGTGTCACGCTCGTCGTTTGGTATGGCTTCATTCAGCTCCGGTTCCC
AACGATCAAGGCGAGTTACATGATCCCCCATGTTGTGCAAAAAAGCGGTTAGCTCCTTCGGTCCTCCGAT
CGTTGTCAGAAGTAAGTTGGCCGCAGTGTTATCACTCATGGTTATGGCAGCACTGCATAATTCTCTTACT
GTCATGCCATCCGTAAGATGCTTTTCTGTGACTGGTGAGTACTCAACCAAGTCATTCTGAGAATAGTGTA
TGCGGCGACCGAGTTGCTCTTGCCCGGCGTCAATACGGGATAATACCGCGCCACATAGCAGAACTTTAAA
AGTGCTCATCATTGGAAAACGTTCTTCGGGGCGAAAACTCTCAAGGATCTTACCGCTGTTGAGATCCAGT
TCGATGTAACCCACTCGTGCACCCAACTGATCTTCAGCATCTTTTACTTTCACCAGCGTTTCTGGGTGAG
CAAAAACAGGAAGGCAAAATGCCGCAAAAAAGGGAATAAGGGCGACACGGAAATGTTGAATACTCATACT
CTTCCTTTTTCAATATTATTGAAGCATTTATCAGGGTTATTGTCTCATGAGCGGATACATATTTGAATGT
ATTTAGAAAAATAAACAAATAGGGGTTCCGCGCACATTTCCCCGAAAAGTGCCAC
Features (pLannotate 1.2.2; 36 found; start..end, strand, type, name):
      4..432     +  rep_origin     f1 ori (sequence partly withheld): f1 bacteriophage origin of replication; arrow indicates direction of (+) strand synthesis
    463..620     -  CDS            lacZα (fragment): LacZα fragment of β-galactosidase; lacZ fragment
    623..641     +  promoter       T7 promoter: promoter for bacteriophage T7 RNA polymerase
    666..4785    +  gene           mini-white: white; This modified version of the white gene lacks part of the first intron.
   4800..4894    +  protein_bind   5X UAS: five tandem copies of the "ScaI site" 17-mer CGGAGTACTGTCCTCCG, an upstream activating sequence (UAS) that efficiently binds yeast Gal4 (Webster et al., 1988; Pfeiffer et al., 2010) GAL4
   4913..5151    +  promoter       hsp70 promoter: Drosophila melanogaster hsp70Bb promoter
   5219..5293    +  CDS            small t antigen (fragment): SV40 (simian virus 40) small t antigen
   5295..5360    +  intron         small t intron: SV40 (simian virus 40) small t antigen intron
   5490..5510    +  CDS            SV40 NLS: nuclear localization signal of SV40 (simian virus 40) large T antigen
   5517..5651    +  CDS            LT_POVHA (fragment): Protein inferred from homology: Swiss-Prot protein existence level 3. Isoform large T antigen is a key early protein essential for both driving viral replication and inducing cellular transformation. Plays a role in viral genome replication by driving entry of quiescent cells into the cell cycle and by autoregulating the synthesis of viral early mRNA. Displays highly oncogenic activities by corrupting the host cellular checkpoint mechanisms that guard cell division and the transcription, replication, and repair of DNA. Participates in the modulation of cellular gene expression preceeding viral
   5676..5759    +  CDS            large T antigen (fragment): large T antigen from SV40 (simian virus 40)
   5782..5916    +  polyA_signal   SV40 poly(A) signal: SV40 polyadenylation signal
   5924..6369    +  promoter       hsp70 promoter: Drosophila melanogaster hsp70Bb promoter
   6421..6495    +  CDS            small t antigen (fragment): SV40 (simian virus 40) small t antigen
   6497..6562    +  intron         small t intron: SV40 (simian virus 40) small t antigen intron
   6692..6712    +  CDS            SV40 NLS: nuclear localization signal of SV40 (simian virus 40) large T antigen
   6719..6853    +  CDS            LT_POVHA (fragment): Protein inferred from homology: Swiss-Prot protein existence level 3. Isoform large T antigen is a key early protein essential for both driving viral replication and inducing cellular transformation. Plays a role in viral genome replication by driving entry of quiescent cells into the cell cycle and by autoregulating the synthesis of viral early mRNA. Displays highly oncogenic activities by corrupting the host cellular checkpoint mechanisms that guard cell division and the transcription, replication, and repair of DNA. Participates in the modulation of cellular gene expression preceeding viral
   6878..6961    +  CDS            large T antigen (fragment): large T antigen from SV40 (simian virus 40)
   6984..7118    +  polyA_signal   SV40 poly(A) signal: SV40 polyadenylation signal
   7134..7228    +  protein_bind   5X UAS: five tandem copies of the "ScaI site" 17-mer CGGAGTACTGTCCTCCG, an upstream activating sequence (UAS) that efficiently binds yeast Gal4 (Webster et al., 1988; Pfeiffer et al., 2010) GAL4
   7247..7485    +  promoter       hsp70 promoter: Drosophila melanogaster hsp70Bb promoter
   7546..7620    +  CDS            small t antigen (fragment): SV40 (simian virus 40) small t antigen
   7622..7687    +  intron         small t intron: SV40 (simian virus 40) small t antigen intron
   7817..7837    +  CDS            SV40 NLS: nuclear localization signal of SV40 (simian virus 40) large T antigen
   7844..7978    +  CDS            LT_POVHA (fragment): Protein inferred from homology: Swiss-Prot protein existence level 3. Isoform large T antigen is a key early protein essential for both driving viral replication and inducing cellular transformation. Plays a role in viral genome replication by driving entry of quiescent cells into the cell cycle and by autoregulating the synthesis of viral early mRNA. Displays highly oncogenic activities by corrupting the host cellular checkpoint mechanisms that guard cell division and the transcription, replication, and repair of DNA. Participates in the modulation of cellular gene expression preceeding viral
   8003..8086    +  CDS            large T antigen (fragment): large T antigen from SV40 (simian virus 40)
   8109..8243    +  polyA_signal   SV40 poly(A) signal: SV40 polyadenylation signal
   8272..8341    +  protein_bind   attB: attB site for the φC31 integrase (Groth et al., 2000) phage φC31 integrase
   8560..8578    -  promoter       T3 promoter: promoter for bacteriophage T3 RNA polymerase
   8621..8643    -  protein_bind   lac operator (fragment): The lac repressor binds to the lac operator to inhibit transcription in E. coli. This inhibition can be relieved by adding lactose or isopropyl-β-D-thiogalactopyranoside (IPTG). lac repressor encoded by lacI
   8647..8677    -  promoter       lac promoter: promoter for the E. coli lac operon
   8692..8713    -  protein_bind   CAP binding site: CAP binding activates transcription in the presence of cAMP. E. coli catabolite activator protein
   8726..8818    -  CDS            lacI (fragment): lac repressor; lacI; The lac repressor binds to the lac operator to inhibit transcription in E. coli. This inhibition can be relieved by adding lactose or isopropyl-β-D-thiogalactopyranoside (IPTG).
   9001..9589    -  rep_origin     ori: high-copy-number ColE1/pMB1/pBR322/pUC origin of replication
   9760..10620   -  CDS            AmpR: β-lactamase; bla; confers resistance to ampicillin, carbenicillin, and related antibiotics
  10621..10725   -  promoter       AmpR promoter: bla
