[The description below was written by a language model from this plasmid's Addgene catalogue record and pLannotate feature annotations shown in this document.]
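Description:
2xUAS-1xhsp70-attB is an empty, multi-cassette Drosophila transgenesis vector of about 10.7 kb, catalogued as an insect expression plasmid on a pUAST backbone. In bacteria it replicates from a high-copy ColE1/pUC-type origin and is selected with ampicillin through the bla gene and its promoter. An f1 origin, lacZα and lac promoter remnants, and flanking T7 and T3 promoters are also annotated, consistent with a phagemid-type cloning backbone. No P-element ends are annotated. Instead, a φC31 attB site allows integrase-mediated insertion into a defined attP landing site in the fly genome. The mini-white gene provides an eye-colour marker for identifying transformants.

The payload region holds three tandem expression cassettes in the same orientation, with no insert in any of them. The first and third each pair a 5X UAS array of Gal4-binding sites with a short hsp70Bb promoter segment of about 240 bp, the arrangement used in pUAST-style vectors for Gal4-dependent, tissue-specific expression. The middle cassette has a longer hsp70 promoter segment of about 450 bp without UAS sites, which corresponds to the heat-shock-inducible unit described in the record. Each promoter is followed by its own SV40 3′ block containing the small t intron and the SV40 polyadenylation signal. The small t and large T antigen fragments and the NLS annotated there are incidental parts of this terminator region, not expressed payloads.

The design lets up to three sequences be cloned into one plasmid and delivered as a single transgene at one genomic site, two under Gal4/UAS control and one inducible by heat shock. The record does not list the cloning sites or specify what kinds of inserts are intended. The triplicated promoter and terminator sequences are a likely reason for propagation in a recombination-reducing bacterial strain.
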