Addgene plasmid #220317: 2xUAS-1xhsp70-attB
Purpose: (Empty Backbone) includes 2 UAS cassettes and 1 heat-shock inducible hsp70 casette
Depositing lab: Erdem Bangi. Depositing organization: Florida State University, Tallahassee.
Backbone
  Vector backbone: pUAST
  Vector type: Insect Expression
Growth in bacteria
  Bacterial resistance: Ampicillin, 100 μg/mL
  Growth temperature: 37°C
  Growth strain: NEB Stable
  Growth instructions: in case of problems, grow at 32C
  Copy number: Unknown
Terms and licenses: Academic/Nonprofit Terms; Industry Terms: Not Available to Industry
How to cite: 2xUAS-1xhsp70-attB was a gift from Erdem Bangi (Addgene plasmid # 220317 ; http://n2t.net/addgene:220317 ; RRID:Addgene_220317)
